>Addgene plasmid #231621 | pVCS7 | addgene full sequence | sequence record 491218 | Addgene NGS Result
CTCGGGTAAGAACTCGCACTTCGTGGAAACACTATTATCTGGTGGGTCTCTGTCCCTCGGTACCAAATTC
CAGAAAAGAGACGCTTTCGAGCGTCTTTTTTCGTTTTGGTCCGTGCCTACTCTGGAAAATCTAACAAACA
GACAATCTGGTCTGTTTGTATTATGGAAAATTTTTCTGTATAATAGATTCAACAAACAGACAATCTGGTC
TGTTTGTATTATAGCGCTCAACGGGTGTGCTTCCCGTTCTGATGAGTCCGTGAGGACGAAAGCGCCTCTA
CAAATAATTTTGTTTAAGGCTCGTGTTACTATTGGCTGAGATAAGGGTAGCAGAAAAAAGAGGGGAAATA
GTCCATGGACATGCCTCGTATTAAACCGGGTCAGCGTGTTATGATGGCACTGCGTAAAATGATTGCAAGC
GGTGAAATCAAAAGTGGTGAACGTATTGCAGAAATTCCGACCGCAGCAGCACTGGGTGTTAGCCGTATGC
CGGTTCGTATCGCACTGCGTTCACTGGAACAAGAAGGTCTGGTTGTTCGTCTGGGTGCACGTGGTTATGC
AGCCCGTGGTGTTAGCAGCGATCAGATTCGTGATGCAATTGAAGTTCGTGGTGTTCTGGAAGGTTTTGCA
GCACGTCGTCTGGCAGAACGTGGTATGACCGCAGAAACCCATGCACGTTTTGTTGTACTGATTGCAGAAG
GTGAAGCACTGTTTGCAGCCGGTCGCCTGAATGGTGAAGATCTGGATCGTTATGCCGCATATAATCAGGC
ATTTCATGATACCCTGGTTAGCGCAGCAGGTAATGGTGCAGTTGAAAGCGCACTGGCACGTAATGGTTTT
GAACCGTTTGCAGCAGCCGGTGCACTGGCCCTGGATCTGATGGACCTGTCTGCCGAATATGAACATCTGC
TGGCAGCACATCGTCAGCATCAGGCAGTTCTGGATGCAGTTAGCTGTGGTGATGCCGAAGGTGCAGAACG
TATTATGCGTGATCATGCACTGGCAGCAATTCGTAATGCAAAAGTTTTTGAAGCAGCAGCAAGCGCAGGC
GCACCGCTGGGTGCAGCATGGTCAATTCGTGCAGATTGAGGCTCGGTATCTCGTGGTCTGACGGTAAAAT
CTATTGTAAAAGAGGAGAAATAGTCCATGTCAGAATTAATTAAAGAAAATATGCACATGAAATTATATAT
GGAAGGTACTGTCAACAATCATCATTTCAAATGCACATCCGAAGGTGAAGGTAAACCATATGAAGGCACA
CAAACAATGCGCATCAAAGCAGTTGAAGGTGGACCCCTGCCCTTTGCGTTTGACATTCTCGCAACGAGCT
TTATGTACGGGTCTAAAACTTTTATCAATCACACCCAAGGCATTCCTGACTTTTTTAAACAGTCCTTTCC
TGAAGGCTTTACCTGGGAACGTGTAACAACTTATGAAGATGGCGGTGTACTTACAGCAACTCAAGATACG
AGTTTACAAGATGGCTGTCTGATTTACAATGTTAAAATCCGTGGCGTAAATTTCCCGAGTAACGGACCCG
TAATGCAAAAAAAAACTCTTGGTTGGGAAGCATCAACAGAAACCTTATATCCTGCGGACGGTGGCTTAGA
AGGACGCGCAGACATGGCACTGAAATTAGTTGGAGGCGGTCATTTAATCTGCAACCTGAAAACAACCTAT
CGTTCCAAAAAACCCGCTAAAAACCTTAAAATGCCTGGAGTATACTATGTTGATCGTCGCTTAGAACGTA
TTAAAGAAGCTGATAAAGAAACCTACGTTGAACAACATGAAGTAGCCGTAGCCCGTTATTGTGACCTTCC
GTCGAAATTAGGACATCGTTGAGGCTCGTTACTTACGACACTCCGAGACAGTCAGAGGGTATTTATTGAA
CTAGTCCCTCGGTACCAAATTCCAGAAAAGAGACGCTTTCGAGCGTCTTTTTTCGTTTTGGTCCGTGCCT
ACTCTGGAAAATCTATTGGATCCAATTGACAGCTAGCTCAGTCCTAGGTACCATTGGATCCAATAGCGCT
CAACGGGTGTGCTTCCCGTTCTGATGAGTCCGTGAGGACGAAAGCGCCTCTACAAATAATTTTGTTTAAG
GCTCGTGTTACTATTGGCTGAGATAAGGGTAGCAGAAAATCACACAGGACTAGTCCATGAGCCCGAAACG
TCGTACCCAGGCAGAACGTGCAATGGAAACCCAGGGTAAACTGATTGCAGCAGCACTGGGTGTTCTGCGT
GAAAAAGGTTATGCAGGTTTTCGTATTGCAGATGTTCCGGGTGCAGCCGGTGTTAGCCGTGGTGCACAGA
GCCATCATTTTCCGACCAAACTGGAACTGCTGCTGGCAACCTTTGAATGGCTGTATGAGCAGATTACCGA
ACGTAGCCGTGCACGTCTGGCAAAACTGAAACCGGAAGATGATGTTATTCAGCAGATGCTGGATGATGCA
GCAGAATTTTTTCTGGATGATGATTTTAGCATCGGCCTGGATCTGATTGTTGCAGCAGATCGTGATCCGG
CACTGCGTGAAGGTATTCAGCGTACCGTTGAACGTAATCGTTTTGTTGTTGAAGATATGTGGCTGGGTGT
GCTGGTGAGCCGTGGTCTGAGCCGTGATGATGCCGAAGATATTCTGTGGCTGATTTTTAACAGCGTTCGT
GGTCTGGTAGTTCGTAGCCTGTGGCAGAAAGATAAAGAACGTTTTGAACGTGTGCGTAATAGCACCCTGG
AAATTGCACGTGAACGTTATGCAAAATTCAAACGTTGAGGCTCGGTATCTCGTGGTCTGACGGTAAAATC
TATTGTAAAAGAGGAGAAATAGTCCATGCGTAAAGGCGAAGAGCTGTTCACTGGTGTCGTCCCTATTCTG
GTGGAACTGGATGGTGATGTCAACGGTCATAAGTTTTCCGTGCGTGGCGAGGGTGAAGGTGACGCAACTA
ATGGTAAACTGACGCTGAAGTTCATCTGTACTACTGGTAAACTGCCGGTACCTTGGCCGACTCTGGTAAC
GACGCTGACTTATGGTGTTCAGTGCTTTGCTCGTTATCCGGACCATATGAAGCAGCATGACTTCTTCAAG
TCCGCCATGCCGGAAGGCTATGTGCAGGAACGCACGATTTCCTTTAAGGATGACGGCACGTACAAAACGC
GTGCGGAAGTGAAATTTGAAGGCGATACTCTGGTAAACCGCATTGAGCTGAAAGGCATTGACTTTAAAGA
AGACGGCAATATCCTGGGCCATAAGCTGGAATACAATTTTAACAGCCACAATGTTTACATCACCGCCGAT
AAACAAAAAAATGGCACTAAAGCGAATTTTAAAATTCGCCACAACGTGGAGGATGGCAGCGTGCAGCTGG
CTGATCACTACCAGCAAAACACTCCAATCGGTGATGGTCCTGTTCTGCTGCCAGACAATCACTATCTGAG
CACGCAAAGCGTTCTGTCTAAAGATCCGAACGAGAAACGCGATCATATGGTTCTGCTGGAGTTCGTAACC
GCAGCGGGCATCACGCATGGTATGGATGAACTGTACGGCTCGGGAGACCTATCGGTAATAACAGTCCAAT
CTGGTGTAACTTCGGAATCGTCCACTAGTCTTGGACTCCTGTTGATAGATCCAGTAATGACCTCAGAACT
CCATCTGGATTTGTTCAGAACGCTCGGTTGCCGCCGGGCGTTTTTTATTGGTGAGAATCCAGGGGTCCCC
AATAATTACGATTTAAATTTGTGTCTCAAAATCTCTGATGTTACATTGCACAAGATAAAAATATATCATC
ATGAACAATAAAACTGTCTGCTTACATAAACAGTAATACAAGGGGTGTTATGAGCCATATTCAGCGTGAA
ACGAGCTGTAGCCGTCCGCGTCTGAACAGCAACATGGATGCGGATCTGTATGGCTATAAATGGGCGCGTG
ATAACGTGGGTCAGAGCGGCGCGACCATTTATCGTCTGTATGGCAAACCGGATGCGCCGGAACTGTTTCT
GAAACATGGCAAAGGCAGCGTGGCGAACGATGTGACCGATGAAATGGTGCGTCTGAACTGGCTGACCGAA
TTTATGCCGCTGCCGACCATTAAACATTTTATTCGCACCCCGGATGATGCGTGGCTGCTGACCACCGCGA
TTCCGGGCAAAACCGCGTTTCAGGTGCTGGAAGAATATCCGGATAGCGGCGAAAACATTGTGGATGCGCT
GGCCGTGTTTCTGCGTCGTCTGCATAGCATTCCGGTGTGCAACTGCCCGTTTAACAGCGATCGTGTGTTT
CGTCTGGCCCAGGCGCAGAGCCGTATGAACAACGGCCTGGTGGATGCGAGCGATTTTGATGATGAACGTA
ACGGCTGGCCGGTGGAACAGGTGTGGAAAGAAATGCATAAACTGCTGCCGTTTAGCCCGGATAGCGTGGT
GACCCACGGCGATTTTAGCCTGGATAACCTGATTTTCGATGAAGGCAAACTGATTGGCTGCATTGATGTG
GGCCGTGTGGGCATTGCGGATCGTTATCAGGATCTGGCCATTCTGTGGAACTGCCTGGGCGAATTTAGCC
CGAGCCTGCAAAAACGTCTGTTTCAGAAATATGGCATTGATAATCCGGATATGAACAAACTGCAATTTCA
TCTGATGCTGGATGAATTTTTCTAATAATTAATTGGACCGCGGTCCGCGCGTTGTCCTTTTCCGCTGCAT
AACCCTGCTTCGGGGTCATTAYAGSSMKTWKKYCGGYMYWWCCRKCSYKKYWGCGTTACCCGTGTCGGCG
GCTCCAACGGCTCGCCATCGTCCAGAAAACACGGCTCATCGGGCATCGGCAGGCGCTGCTGCCCGCGCCG
TTCCCATTCCTCCGTTTCGGTCAAGGCTGGCAGGTCTGGTTCCATGCCCGGAATGCCGGGCTGGCTGGGC
GGCTCCTCGCCGGGGCCGGTCGGTAGTTGCTGCTCGCCCGGATACAGGGTCGGGATGCGGCGCAGGTCGC
CATGCCCCAACAGCGATTCGTCCTGGTCGTCGTGATCAACCACCACGGCGGCACTGAACACCGACAGGCG
CAACTGGTCGCGGGGCTGGCCCCACGCCACGCGGTCATTGACCACGTAGGCCGACACGGTGCCGGGGCCG
TTGAGCTTCACGACGGAGATCCAGCGCTCGGCCACCAAGTCCTTGACTGCGTATTGGACCGTCCGCAAAG
AACGTCCGATGAGCTTGGAAAGTGTCTTCTGGCTGACCACCACGGCGTTCTGGTGGCCCATCTGCGCCAC
GAGGTGATGCAGCAGCATTGCCGCCGTGGGTTTCCTCGCAATAAGCCCGGCCCACGCCTCATGCGCTTTG
CGTTCCGTTTGCACCCAGTGACCGGGCTTGTTCTTGGCTTGAATGCCGATTTCTCTGGACTGCGTGGCCA
TGCTTATCTCCATGCGGTAGGGGTGCCGCACGGTTGCGGCACCATGCGCAATCAGCTGCAACTTTTCGGC
AGCGCGACAACAATTATGCGTTGCGTAAAAGTGGCAGTCAATTACAGATTTTCTTTAACCTACGCAATGA
GCTATTGCGGGGGGTGCCGCAATGAGCTGTTGCGTACCCCCCTTTTTTAAGTTGTTGATTTTTAAGTCTT
TCGCATTTCGCCCTATATCTAGTTCTTTGGTGCCCAAAGAAGGGCACCCCTGCGGGGTTCCCCCACGCCT
TCGGCGCGGCTCCCCCTCCGGCAAAAAGTGGCCCCTCCGGGGCTTGTTGATCGACTGCGCGGCCTTCGGC
CTTGCCCAAGGTGGCGCTGCCCCCTTGGAACCCCCGCACTCGCCGCCGTGAGGCTCGGGGGGCAGGCGGG
CGGGCTTCGCCCTTCGACTGCCCCCACTCGCATAGGCTTGGGTCGTTCCAGGCGCGTCAAGGCCAAGCCG
CTGCGCGGTCGCTGCGCGAGCCTTGACCCGCCTTCCACTTGGTGTCCAACCGGCAAGCGAAGCGCGCAGG
CCGCAGGCCGGAGGCTTTTCCCCAGAGAAAATTAAAAAAATTGATGGGGCAAGGCCGCAGGCCGCGCAGT
TGGAGCCGGTGGGTATGTGGTCGAAGGCTGGGTAGCCGGTGGGCAATCCCTGTGGTCAAGCTCGTGGGCA
GGCGCAGCCTGTCCATCAGCTTGTCCAGCAGGGTTGTCCACGGGCCGAGCGAAGCGAGCCAGCCGGTGGC
CGCTCGCGGCCATCGTCCACATATCCACGGGCTGGCAAGGGAGCGCAGCGACCGCGCAGGGCGAAGCCCG
GAGAGCAAGCCCGTAGGGGGGGCGCGCCCAGCTGTCTAGGGCGGCGGATTTGTCCTACTCAGGAGAGCGT
TCACCGACAAACAACAGATAAAACGAAAGGCCCAGTCTTTCGACTGAGCCTTTCGTTTTATTTGATGCCT
TTAATTAAGG
Features (pLannotate 1.2.2; 11 found; start..end, strand, type, name):
    133..160     +  protein_bind   CuO: CymR-binding P2 operator sequence from the p-cmt operon of Pseudomonas putida (Mullick et al., 2006) CymR
    191..218     +  protein_bind   CuO: CymR-binding P2 operator sequence from the p-cmt operon of Pseudomonas putida (Mullick et al., 2006) CymR
   1150..1839    +  CDS            mKate2: mKate2 is a basic (constitutively fluorescent) red fluorescent protein published in 2009, derived from Entacmaea quadricolor. It is reported to be a rapidly-maturing monomer with moderate acid sensitivity.
   1986..2010    +  promoter       J23119(SpeI) promoter (fragment): bacterial promoter (Registry of Standard Biological Parts BBa J23119) modified to end with an SpeI site
   2157..2765    +  CDS            cymR: CYMR_PSEPU - Experimental evidence at transcript level: Swiss-Prot protein existence level 2. Involved in the repression of the cym and cmt operons which are responsible of the p-cymene degradation. From Pseudomonas putida (Arthrobacter siderocapsulatus).
   2826..3536    +  CDS            superfolder GFP: GFP variant that folds robustly even when fused to poorly folded proteins (Pédelacq et al., 2006)
   3604..3698    +  terminator     lambda t0 terminator: transcription terminator from phage lambda
   3830..4642    +  CDS            aphA1: KKA1_ECOLX - Also known as nptI. Protein inferred from homology: Swiss-Prot protein existence level 3. Resistance to kanamycin and structurally-related aminoglycosides, including amikacin. From Escherichia coli.
   4743..5391    -  CDS            pBBR1 Rep (fragment): replication protein for the broad-host-range plasmid pBBR1 from Bordetella bronchiseptica
   5392..6163    -  rep_origin     pBBR1 oriV: replication origin of the broad-host-range plasmid pBBR1 from Bordetella bronchiseptica; requires the pBBR1 Rep protein for replication
   6278..6364    -  terminator     rrnB T1 terminator: Escherichia coli rrnB; transcription terminator T1 from the E. coli rrnB gene
