[The description below was written by a language model from this plasmid's Addgene catalogue record and pLannotate feature annotations shown in this document.]
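Description:
pVCS7 is a bacterial synthetic-biology plasmid built on the pSEVA231 backbone from the SEVA collection. It replicates from the broad-host-range pBBR1 oriV together with the pBBR1 Rep protein (annotated as a fragment in the feature table) and is selected with kanamycin through the aphA1 (nptI) aminoglycoside phosphotransferase gene. The record lists it as low copy and propagated in E. coli DH5alpha. The lambda t0 and rrnB T1 terminators flank the cargo region and insulate it from the backbone, as is typical of SEVA vectors.

The synthetic insert of about 3.6 kb, Pcym-VanR-mKate2-Pvan-CymR-sfGFP, encodes a two-repressor genetic toggle switch. In the first module, a cumate-responsive promoter carrying two CuO operators (binding sites for CymR from Pseudomonas putida) drives VanR and the red fluorescent protein mKate2. VanR is named in the catalogue entry but was not picked up by the automated annotation; it presumably lies in the unannotated stretch between the operators and mKate2. In the second module, the vanillate-responsive Pvan promoter, detected only as a fragment resembling J23119, drives cymR and superfolder GFP. Because each repressor silences the promoter that expresses the other, the circuit should settle into one of two mutually exclusive states. Cumate relieves CymR repression and pushes the system toward the VanR/mKate2 (red) state, while vanillate relieves VanR repression and favours the CymR/sfGFP (green) state.

This variant carries RBS3 at the R1 position and RBS1 at the R2 position. It appears to belong to a series of constructs used to study how ribosome binding site strength and host context tune toggle switch behaviour.
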