Addgene plasmid #231621: pVCS7
Purpose: Cumate and vanillate inducible toggle switch reported by mKate and/or sfGFP fluorescence signals; has RBS3 at R1 site and RBS1 at R2 site.
Depositing lab: Hans Christopher Bernstein. Depositing organization: University of Tromso. Publication: Fine-Tuning Genetic Circuits via Host Context and RBS Modulation. Chan DTC, Winter L, Bjerg J, Krsmanovic S, Baldwin GS, Bernstein HC. ACS Synth Biol. 2025 Jan 17;14(1):193-205. doi: 10.1021/acssynbio.4c00551. Epub 2025 Jan 4. PubMed 39754601.
Backbone
  Vector backbone: pSEVA231
  Backbone manufacturer: SEVA Collection
  Backbone size w/o insert (bp): 2996
  Vector type: Bacterial Expression, Synthetic Biology
Growth in bacteria
  Bacterial resistance: Kanamycin, 50 μg/mL
  Growth temperature: 37°C
  Growth strain: DH5alpha
  Copy number: Low Copy
Gene/Insert
  Gene/Insert name: Pcym-VanR-mKate2-Pvan-CymR-sfGFP
  Species: Synthetic
  Insert size (bp): 3618
  Promoter: Pvan/Pcym
  Cloning method: Other
Terms and licenses: Academic/Nonprofit Terms; Industry Terms: Not Available to Industry
Depositor comments: Please visit https://doi.org/10.1101/2024.07.20.604438 for bioRxiv preprint.
How to cite: pVCS7 was a gift from Hans Christopher Bernstein (Addgene plasmid # 231621 ; http://n2t.net/addgene:231621 ; RRID:Addgene_231621)
